Addgene plasmid #156826: pD649-HAsp-CEACAM1-Fc(DAPA)-AviTag-6xHis
Purpose: Mammalian expression of cell-surface protein extracellular domain fused to Fc(DAPA)-Avi-6xHis. Protein is secreted from cells.
Depositing lab: Chris Garcia. Depositing organization: Stanford University. Publication: A Human IgSF Cell-Surface Interactome Reveals a Complex Network of Protein-Protein Interactions. Wojtowicz WM, Vielmetter J, Fernandes RA, Siepe DH, Eastman CL, Chisholm GB, Cox S, Klock H, Anderson PW, Rue SM, Miller JJ, Glaser SM, Bragstad ML, Vance J, Lam AW, Lesley SA, Zinn K, Garcia KC. Cell. 2020 Aug 20;182(4):1027-1043.e17. doi: 10.1016/j.cell.2020.07.025. PubMed 32822567.
Backbone
  Vector backbone: pD649
  Backbone size w/o insert (bp): 6106
  Vector type: Mammalian Expression
Growth in bacteria
  Bacterial resistance: Ampicillin, 100 μg/mL
  Growth temperature: 37°C
  Growth strain: DH5alpha
  Copy number: High Copy
Gene/Insert
  Gene/Insert name: CEACAM1 (alt name: CEAM1)
  Species: H. sapiens (human)
  Insert size (bp): 1182
  Mutation: Fc region of human IgG contains D265A and P329A mutations (DAPA)
  Entrez Gene: CEACAM1 (a.k.a. BGP, BGP1, BGPI)
  Promoter: CMV/SP6
  Tag / fusion protein: Fc(DAPA)-AviTag-6xHis (C terminal on backbone)
  Cloning method: Restriction Enzyme; 5′ cloning site GCGGCCGC (not destroyed); 3′ cloning site GGCGCGCC (not destroyed)
  Sequencing primers: 5′ ATTTAGGTGACACTATAG; 3′ CACGTACCAGTTGAACTTCACC
Resource information
  A portion of this plasmid was derived from a plasmid made by: synthesis by ThermoFisher
Terms and licenses: Academic/Nonprofit Terms; Industry Terms: Not Available to Industry
Depositor comments: Some plasmids in this collection may have an IS4-like element ISVsa5 family transposase upstream of the CMV promoter.
How to cite: pD649-HAsp-CEACAM1-Fc(DAPA)-AviTag-6xHis was a gift from Chris Garcia (Addgene plasmid # 156826 ; http://n2t.net/addgene:156826 ; RRID:Addgene_156826)
