[The description below was written by a language model from this plasmid's Addgene catalogue record and pLannotate feature annotations shown in this document.]
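Description:
pD649-HAsp-CEACAM1-Fc(DAPA)-AviTag-6xHis is a mammalian expression plasmid built on the pD649 backbone for producing the extracellular domain of human CEACAM1 (also known as BGP or CEAM1) as a secreted Fc fusion protein. It is maintained in E. coli at high copy through a ColE1/pUC-type origin and selected with ampicillin via the β-lactamase gene. The annotated sequence also shows an SV40 early promoter/EM7 promoter cassette driving a puromycin N-acetyltransferase gene, ending in an SV40 polyadenylation signal, which would allow puromycin selection in mammalian cells. Short fragments annotated as ble, KanR, lacZα, f1 ori and a lac operator appear to be backbone remnants rather than functional elements.

Expression is driven by the CMV immediate-early enhancer and promoter, followed by a fragment of CMV intron A. An SP6 phage promoter sits just upstream of the coding region and can serve for in vitro transcription or as a sequencing primer site. The open reading frame begins with a leader peptide: the plasmid name indicates an HA signal peptide, while the automated annotation flags a fragment resembling a mouse immunoglobulin heavy chain signal sequence. This leader directs the product into the secretory pathway. The CEACAM1 ectodomain, cloned between retained NotI and AscI sites, is fused at its C terminus to a human IgG1 Fc carrying the D265A and P329A (DAPA) substitutions, which are generally used to reduce Fc effector binding. An AviTag for site-specific biotinylation and a 6xHis tag for metal-affinity purification follow, and a bovine growth hormone polyadenylation signal ends the transcript.

The construct belongs to a collection made for mapping interactions among human immunoglobulin-superfamily cell-surface proteins. The depositor notes that some plasmids in the collection may carry an IS4-like transposase insertion upstream of the CMV promoter, though no such feature is annotated here.
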