Features (pLannotate 1.2.2; 21 found; start..end, strand, type, name):
     77..380     +  enhancer       CMV enhancer: human cytomegalovirus immediate early enhancer
    381..584     +  promoter       CMV promoter: human cytomegalovirus (CMV) immediate early promoter
    720..763     +  intron         CMV intron (fragment): modified intron A from human cytomegalovirus
    815..833     +  promoter       SP6 promoter: promoter for bacteriophage SP6 RNA polymerase
    837..874     +  CDS            IgH signal sequence (fragment): signal sequence from the mouse immunoglobulin heavy chain variable region
    980..2176    +  CDS            CEACAM1 (fragment): CEAM1_HUMAN - Also known as BGP From Homo sapiens (Human).
   2180..2857    +  CDS            IGHG1 (fragment): IGHG1_HUMAN - Experimental evidence at protein level: Swiss-Prot protein existence level 1. Constant region of immunoglobulin heavy chains. Immunoglobulins, also known as antibodies, are membrane-bound or secreted glycoproteins produced by B lymphocytes. In the recognition phase of humoral immunity, the membrane-bound immunoglobulins serve as receptors which, upon binding of a specific antigen, trigger the clonal expansion and differentiation of B lymphocytes into immunoglobulins- secreting plasma cells. Secreted immunoglobulins mediate the effector phase of humoral immunity, which results in
   3072..3183    +  polyA_signal   bGH poly(A) signal: bovine growth hormone polyadenylation signal
   3184..3292    +  rep_origin     f1 ori (fragment): f1 bacteriophage origin of replication; arrow indicates direction of (+) strand synthesis
   3306..3635    +  promoter       SV40 promoter: SV40 enhancer and early promoter
   3683..3730    +  promoter       EM7 promoter: synthetic bacterial promoter&nbsp
   3749..4348    +  CDS            PuroR (fragment): puromycin N-acetyltransferase; pac from Streptomyces; confers resistance to puromycin
   4358..4483    +  CDS            ble (fragment): BLE_KLEPN - Experimental evidence at protein level: Swiss-Prot protein existence level 1. Binding protein with a strong affinity to the bleomycin family of antibiotics. Binds to CL990; an antimitotic-antibiotic compound. From Klebsiella pneumoniae.
   4478..4599    +  polyA_signal   SV40 poly(A) signal: SV40 polyadenylation signal
   4652..5512    -  CDS            AmpR: β-lactamase; bla; confers resistance to ampicillin, carbenicillin, and related antibiotics
   5515..5611    -  promoter       AmpR promoter (fragment): bla
   5641..5665    -  CDS            KanR (fragment): aminoglycoside phosphotransferase; aph(3')-Ia; confers resistance to kanamycin
   5776..6364    +  rep_origin     ori: high-copy-number ColE1/pMB1/pBR322/pUC origin of replication
   6589..6606    +  terminator     rrnB T2 terminator (fragment): transcription terminator T2 from the E. coli rrnB gene
   6631..6650    -  CDS            lacZα (fragment): LacZα fragment of β-galactosidase; lacZ fragment
   7106..7122    +  protein_bind   lac operator: The lac repressor binds to the lac operator to inhibit transcription in E. coli. This inhibition can be relieved by adding lactose or isopropyl-β-D-thiogalactopyranoside (IPTG). lac repressor encoded by lacI
>Addgene plasmid #156826 | pD649-HAsp-CEACAM1-Fc(DAPA)-AviTag-6xHis | addgene full sequence | sequence record 401037 | Addgene NGS Result
GGCATTGATTATTGACTAGTTATTAATAGTAATCAATTACGGGGTCATTAGTTCATAGCCCATATATGGA
GTTCCGCGTTACATAACTTACGGTAAATGGCCCGCCTGGCTGACCGCCCAACGACCCCCGCCCATTGACG
TCAATAATGACGTATGTTCCCATAGTAACGCCAATAGGGACTTTCCATTGACGTCAATGGGTGGAGTATT
TACGGTAAACTGCCCACTTGGCAGTACATCAAGTGTATCATATGCCAAGTACGCCCCCTATTGACGTCAA
TGACGGTAAATGGCCCGCCTGGCATTATGCCCAGTACATGACCTTATGGGACTTTCCTACTTGGCAGTAC
ATCTACGTATTAGTCATCGCTATTACCATGGTGATGCGGTTTTGGCAGTACATCAATGGGCGTGGATAGC
GGTTTGACTCACGGGGATTTCCAAGTCTCCACCCCATTGACGTCAATGGGAGTTTGTTTTGGCACCAAAA
TCAACGGGACTTTCCAAAATGTCGTAACAACTCCGCCCCATTGACGCAAATGGGCGGTAGGCGTGTACGG
TGGGAGGTCTATATAAGCAGAGCTCGTTTAGTGAACCGTCAGATCGCCTGGAGACGCCATCCACGCTGTT
TTGACCTCCATAGAAGACACCGGGACCGATCCAGCCTCCGCGGCCGGGAACGGTGCATTGGAACGCGGAT
TCCCCGTGCCAAGAGTGACGTAAGTACCGCCTATAGAGTCTATAGGCCCACCCCCTTGGCTTCGTTAGAA
CGCGGCTACAATTAATACATAACCTTATGTATCATACACATACGATTTAGGTGACACTATAGAATAACAT
CCACTTTGCCTTTCTCTCCACAGGTGTCCACTCCCAGGTCCAACTGCACCTCGGTTCTATCGAAAACGCG
CCTGCTAGCGCCACCATGAAGACCATCATTGCCCTGAGCTACATCTTCTGCCTGGTGTTCGCTGCGGCCG
CCCAACTGACAACAGAGTCCATGCCTTTCAACGTGGCCGAGGGCAAAGAGGTGCTGCTGCTGGTTCACAA
CCTGCCTCAGCAGCTGTTCGGCTACAGCTGGTACAAGGGCGAGAGAGTGGACGGCAACAGACAGATCGTG
GGCTACGCCATCGGAACCCAGCAAGCTACACCTGGACCTGCCAACAGCGGCAGAGAGACAATCTACCCTA
ACGCCAGCCTGCTGATCCAGAACGTGACCCAGAACGACACCGGCTTCTACACCCTGCAAGTGATCAAGAG
CGACCTGGTCAACGAGGAAGCCACCGGCCAGTTTCACGTGTACCCTGAGCTGCCCAAGCCTAGCATCAGC
AGCAACAACAGCAACCCCGTGGAAGATAAGGACGCCGTGGCCTTTACCTGCGAGCCCGAGACACAGGATA
CCACCTACCTGTGGTGGATCAACAACCAGAGCCTGCCAGTGTCTCCCAGACTGCAGCTGAGCAACGGCAA
TCGGACACTGACACTGCTGAGCGTGACCAGAAACGATACAGGCCCCTACGAGTGCGAGATTCAGAACCCC
GTGTCCGCCAATAGAAGCGACCCCGTGACACTGAACGTGACATACGGCCCCGACACACCCACAATCAGCC
CCAGCGATACCTACTACAGACCTGGCGCCAATCTGAGCCTGTCCTGCTACGCCGCTTCCAATCCTCCTGC
TCAGTACAGCTGGCTGATCAATGGCACCTTTCAGCAGAGCACCCAAGAGCTGTTCATCCCCAACATCACC
GTGAACAACTCCGGCAGCTACACATGCCACGCCAACAATAGCGTGACCGGCTGCAACCGGACCACCGTGA
AAACCATCATCGTGACCGAGCTGAGCCCCGTGGTGGCCAAGCCTCAGATTAAGGCCAGCAAGACCACAGT
GACCGGCGACAAGGATAGCGTGAACCTGACCTGCAGCACCAACGATACCGGCATCAGCATCCGGTGGTTC
TTCAAGAATCAGTCCCTGCCTAGCTCCGAGCGGATGAAGCTGTCTCAGGGCAACACCACACTGAGCATCA
ACCCTGTGAAAAGAGAGGACGCCGGCACCTATTGGTGCGAGGTGTTCAACCCCATCAGCAAGAACCAGAG
CGACCCCATCATGCTGAATGTGAACTACAACGCCCTGCCTCAAGAGAACGGACTGTCTCCCGGTGGCGCG
CCGGGCGGCGACAAGACCCACACCTGCCCCCCCTGCCCAGCTCCAGAACTGCTGGGAGGGCCTTCCGTGT
TCCTGTTCCCCCCCAAGCCCAAGGACACCCTGATGATCAGCAGGACCCCCGAGGTGACCTGCGTGGTGGT
GGCCGTGTCCCACGAGGACCCAGAGGTGAAGTTCAACTGGTACGTGGACGGCGTGGAGGTGCACAACGCC
AAGACCAAGCCCAGAGAGGAGCAGTACAACAGCACCTACAGGGTGGTGTCCGTGCTGACCGTGCTGCACC
AGGACTGGCTGAACGGCAAAGAATACAAGTGCAAAGTCTCCAACAAGGCCCTGGCTGCCCCAATCGAAAA
GACAATCAGCAAGGCCAAGGGCCAGCCACGGGAGCCCCAGGTGTACACCCTGCCCCCCAGCCGGGAGGAG
ATGACCAAGAACCAGGTGTCCCTGACCTGTCTGGTGAAGGGCTTCTACCCCAGCGATATCGCCGTGGAGT
GGGAGAGCAACGGCCAGCCCGAGAACAACTACAAGACCACCCCCCCAGTGCTGGACAGCGACGGCAGCTT
CTTCCTGTACAGCAAGCTGACCGTGGACAAGTCCAGGTGGCAGCAGGGCAACGTGTTCAGCTGCAGCGTG
ATGCACGAGGCCCTGCACAACCACTACACCCAGAAGTCCCTGAGCCTGAGCCCCGGCGGCAGCGGTCTTA
ATGATATTTTCGAGGCTCAGAAGATTGAGTGGCATGAACACCACCACCATCACCACTAAGGCCGGCCTGT
AGTCACTGGCACAACGCGTTACCCGGTAAGCCAATCGGGTATACACGGTCGTCATACTGCAGACAGGGTT
CTTCTACTTTGCAAGATAGTCTTGAGTAGTAAAATAAATAGATAGAGAAAATCAGCCTCGACTGTGCCTT
CTAGTTGCCAGCCATCTGTTGTTTGCCCCTCCCCCGTGCCTTCCTTGACCCTGGAAGGTGCCACTCCCAC
TGTCCTTTCCTAATAAAATGAGGAAATTGCATCACAACACTCAACCCTATCTCGGTCTATTCTTTTGATT
TATAAGGGATTTTGCCGATTTCGGCCTATTGGTTAAAAAATGAGCTGATTTAACAAAAATTTAACGCGAA
TTAATTCTGTGGAATGTGTGTCAGTTAGGGTGTGGAAAGTCCCCAGGCTCCCCAGCAGGCAGAAGTATGC
AAAGCATGCATCTCAATTAGTCAGCAACCAGGTGTGGAAAGTCCCCAGGCTCCCCAGCAGGCAGAAGTAT
GCAAAGCATGCATCTCAATTAGTCAGCAACCATAGTCCCGCCCCTAACTCCGCCCATCCCGCCCCTAACT
CCGCCCAGTTCCGCCCATTCTCCGCCCCATGGCTGACTAATTTTTTTTATTTATGCAGAGGCCGAGGCCG
CCTCTGCCTCTGAGCTATTCCAGAAGTAGTGAGGAGGCTTTTTTGGAGGCCTAGGCTTTTGCAAAAAGCT
CCCGGGAGCTTGTATATCCATTTTCGGATCTGATCAGCACGTGTTGACAATTAATCATCGGCATAGTATA
TCGGCATAGTATAATACGACAAGGTGAGGAACTAAACCATGACCGAGTACAAGCCCACGGTGCGCCTCGC
CACCCGCGACGACGTCCCCAGGGCCGTACGCACCCTCGCCGCCGCGTTCGCCGACTACCCCGCCACGCGC
CACACCGTCGATCCGGACCGCCACATCGAGCGGGTCACCGAGCTGCAAGAACTCTTCCTCACGCGCGTCG
GGCTCGACATCGGCAAGGTGTGGGTCGCGGACGACGGCGCCGCGGTGGCGGTCTGGACCACGCCGGAGAG
CGTCGAAGCGGGGGCGGTGTTCGCCGAGATCGGCCCGCGCATGGCCGAGTTGAGCGGTTCCCGGCTGGCC
GCGCAGCAACAGATGGAAGGCCTCCTGGCGCCGCACCGGCCCAAGGAGCCCGCGTGGTTCCTGGCCACCG
TCGGCGTCTCGCCCGACCACCAGGGCAAGGGTCTGGGCAGCGCCGTCGTGCTCCCCGGAGTGGAGGCGGC
CGAGCGCGCCGGGGTGCCCGCCTTCCTGGAGACATCCGCGCCCCGCAACCTCCCCTTCTACGAGCGGCTC
GGCTTCACCGTCACCGCCGACGTCGAGGTGCCCGAAGGACCGCGCACCTGGTGCATGACCCGCAAGCCCG
GTGCCTGACACGTGCTACGAGATTTCGATTCCACCGCCGCCTTCTATGAAAGGTTGGGCTTCGGAATCGT
TTTCCGGGACGCCGGCTGGATGATCCTCCAGCGCGGGGATCTCATGCTGGAGTTCTTCGCCCACCCCAAC
TTGTTTATTGCAGCTTATAATGGTTACAAATAAAGCAATAGCATCACAAATTTCACAAATAAAGCATTTT
TTTCACTGCATTCTAGTTGTGGTTTGTCCAAACTCATCAATGTATCTTATCATGTCTGTATACCGTCGAC
CTCTAGCTAGAGCTTGGCGTAATCATGGTCATTACCAATGCTTAATCAGTGAGGCACCTATCTCAGCGAT
CTGTCTATTTCGTTCATCCATAGTTGCCTGACTCCCCGTCGTGTAGATAACTACGATACGGGAGGGCTTA
CCATCTGGCCCCAGCGCTGCGATGATACCGCGAGAACCACGCTCACCGGCTCCGGATTTATCAGCAATAA
ACCAGCCAGCCGGAAGGGCCGAGCGCAGAAGTGGTCCTGCAACTTTATCCGCCTCCATCCAGTCTATTAA
TTGTTGCCGGGAAGCTAGAGTAAGTAGTTCGCCAGTTAATAGTTTGCGCAACGTTGTTGCCATCGCTACA
GGCATCGTGGTGTCACGCTCGTCGTTTGGTATGGCTTCATTCAGCTCCGGTTCCCAACGATCAAGGCGAG
TTACATGATCCCCCATGTTGTGCAAAAAAGCGGTTAGCTCCTTCGGTCCTCCGATCGTTGTCAGAAGTAA
GTTGGCCGCAGTGTTATCACTCATGGTTATGGCAGCACTGCATAATTCTCTTACTGTCATGCCATCCGTA
AGATGCTTTTCTGTGACTGGTGAGTACTCAACCAAGTCATTCTGAGAATAGTGTATGCGGCGACCGAGTT
GCTCTTGCCCGGCGTCAATACGGGATAATACCGCGCCACATAGCAGAACTTTAAAAGTGCTCATCATTGG
AAAACGTTCTTCGGGGCGAAAACTCTCAAGGATCTTACCGCTGTTGAGATCCAGTTCGATGTAACCCACT
CGTGCACCCAACTGATCTTCAGCATCTTTTACTTTCACCAGCGTTTCTGGGTGAGCAAAAACAGGAAGGC
AAAATGCCGCAAAAAAGGGAATAAGGGCGACACGGAAATGTTGAATACTCATATTCTTCCTTTTTCAATA
TTATTGAAGCATTTATCAGGGTTATTGTCTCATGAGCGGATACATATTTGAATGTATTTAGAAAAATAAA
CAAATAGGGGTCAGTGTTACAACCAATTAACCAATTCTGAACATTATCGCGAGCCCATTTATACCTGAAT
ATGGCTCATAACACCCCTTGCTCATGACCAAAATCCCTTAACGTGAGTTACGCGCGCGTCGTTCCACTGA
GCGTCAGACCCCGTAGAAAAGATCAAAGGATCTTCTTGAGATCCTTTTTTTCTGCGCGTAATCTGCTGCT
TGCAAACAAAAAAACCACCGCTACCAGCGGTGGTTTGTTTGCCGGATCAAGAGCTACCAACTCTTTTTCC
GAAGGTAACTGGCTTCAGCAGAGCGCAGATACCAAATACTGTTCTTCTAGTGTAGCCGTAGTTAGCCCAC
CACTTCAAGAACTCTGTAGCACCGCCTACATACCTCGCTCTGCTAATCCTGTTACCAGTGGCTGCTGCCA
GTGGCGATAAGTCGTGTCTTACCGGGTTGGACTCAAGACGATAGTTACCGGATAAGGCGCAGCGGTCGGG
CTGAACGGGGGGTTCGTGCACACAGCCCAGCTTGGAGCGAACGACCTACACCGAACTGAGATACCTACAG
CGTGAGCTATGAGAAAGCGCCACGCTTCCCGAAGGGAGAAAGGCGGACAGGTATCCGGTAAGCGGCAGGG
TCGGAACAGGAGAGCGCACGAGGGAGCTTCCAGGGGGAAACGCCTGGTATCTTTATAGTCCTGTCGGGTT
TCGCCACCTCTGACTTGAGCGTCGATTTTTGTGATGCTCGTCAGGGGGGCGGAGCCTATGGAAAAACGCC
AGCAACGCGGCCTTTTTACGGTTCCTGGCCTTTTGCTGGCCTTTTGCTCACATGTTCTTTCCTGCGTTAT
CCCCTGATTCTGTGGATAACCGTATTACCGCCTTTGAGTGAGCTGATACCGCTCGCCGCAGCCGAACGAC
CGAGCGCAGCGAGTCAGTGAGCGAGGAAGCGGAAGGCGAGAGTAGGGAACTGCCAGGCATCAAACTAAGC
AGAAGGCCCCTGACGGATGGCCTTTTTGCGTTTCTACAAACTCTTTCTGTGTTGTAAAACGACGGCCAGT
CTTAAGCTCGGGCCCCCTGGGCGGTTCTGATAACGAGTAATCGTTAATCCGCAAATAACGTAAAAACCCG
CTTCGGCGGGTTTTTTTATGGGGGGAGTTTAGGGAAAGAGCATTTGTCAGAATATTTAAGGGCGCCTGTC
ACTTTGCTTGATATATGAGAATTATTTAACCTTATAAATGAGAAAAAAGCAACGCACTTTAAATAAGATA
CGTTGCTTTTTCGATTGATGAACACCTATAATTAAACTATTCATCTATTATTTATGATTTTTTGTATATA
CAATATTTCTAGTTTGTTAAAGAGAATTAAGAAAATAAATCTCGAAAATAATAAAGGGAAAATCAGTTTT
TGATATCAAAATTATACATGTCAACGATAATACAAAATATAATACAAACTATAAGATGTTATCAGTATTT
ATTATCATTTAGAATAAATTTTGTGTCGCCCTTAATTGTGAGCGGATAACAATTACGAGCTTCATGCACA
GTGGCGTTGACTCAATATTGGCCATTAGCCATATTATTCATTGGTTATATAGCATAAATCAATATTGGCT
ATTGGCCATTGCATACGTTGTATCTATATCATAATATGTACATTTATATTGGCTCATGTCCAATATGACC
GCCATGTT
