>Addgene plasmid #156826 | pD649-HAsp-CEACAM1-Fc(DAPA)-AviTag-6xHis | depositor partial sequence | sequence record 302762 | insert (extracellular domain)
CAACTGACAACAGAGTCCATGCCTTTCAACGTGGCCGAGGGCAAAGAGGTGCTGCTGCTGGTTCACAACC
TGCCTCAGCAGCTGTTCGGCTACAGCTGGTACAAGGGCGAGAGAGTGGACGGCAACAGACAGATCGTGGG
CTACGCCATCGGAACCCAGCAAGCTACACCTGGACCTGCCAACAGCGGCAGAGAGACAATCTACCCTAAC
GCCAGCCTGCTGATCCAGAACGTGACCCAGAACGACACCGGCTTCTACACCCTGCAAGTGATCAAGAGCG
ACCTGGTCAACGAGGAAGCCACCGGCCAGTTTCACGTGTACCCTGAGCTGCCCAAGCCTAGCATCAGCAG
CAACAACAGCAACCCCGTGGAAGATAAGGACGCCGTGGCCTTTACCTGCGAGCCCGAGACACAGGATACC
ACCTACCTGTGGTGGATCAACAACCAGAGCCTGCCAGTGTCTCCCAGACTGCAGCTGAGCAACGGCAATC
GGACACTGACACTGCTGAGCGTGACCAGAAACGATACAGGCCCCTACGAGTGCGAGATTCAGAACCCCGT
GTCCGCCAATAGAAGCGACCCCGTGACACTGAACGTGACATACGGCCCCGACACACCCACAATCAGCCCC
AGCGATACCTACTACAGACCTGGCGCCAATCTGAGCCTGTCCTGCTACGCCGCTTCCAATCCTCCTGCTC
AGTACAGCTGGCTGATCAATGGCACCTTTCAGCAGAGCACCCAAGAGCTGTTCATCCCCAACATCACCGT
GAACAACTCCGGCAGCTACACATGCCACGCCAACAATAGCGTGACCGGCTGCAACCGGACCACCGTGAAA
ACCATCATCGTGACCGAGCTGAGCCCCGTGGTGGCCAAGCCTCAGATTAAGGCCAGCAAGACCACAGTGA
CCGGCGACAAGGATAGCGTGAACCTGACCTGCAGCACCAACGATACCGGCATCAGCATCCGGTGGTTCTT
CAAGAATCAGTCCCTGCCTAGCTCCGAGCGGATGAAGCTGTCTCAGGGCAACACCACACTGAGCATCAAC
CCTGTGAAAAGAGAGGACGCCGGCACCTATTGGTGCGAGGTGTTCAACCCCATCAGCAAGAACCAGAGCG
ACCCCATCATGCTGAATGTGAACTACAACGCCCTGCCTCAAGAGAACGGACTGTCTCCCGGT
